>Addgene plasmid #12249 | pLV-tTRKRAB | depositor full sequence | sequence record 7261 | Author sequence
TTGGAAGGGCTAATTCACTCCCAAAGAAGACAAGATATCCTTGATCTGTGGATCTACCACACACAAGGCT
ACTTCCCTGATTAGCAGAACTACACACCAGGGCCAGGGGTCAGATATCCACTGACCTTTGGATGGTGCTA
CAAGCTAGTACCAGTTGAGCCAGATAAGGTAGAAGAGGCCAATAAAGGAGAGAACACCAGCTTGTTACAC
CCTGTGAGCCTGCATGGGATGGATGACCCGGAGAGAGAAGTGTTAGAGTGGAGGTTTGACAGCCGCCTAG
CATTTCATCACGTGGCCCGAGAGCTGCATCCGGAGTACTTCAAGAACTGCTGATATCGAGCTTGCTACAA
GGGACTTTCCGCTGGGGACTTTCCAGGGAGGCGTGGCCTGGGCGGGACTGGGGAGTGGCGAGCCCTCAGA
TCCTGCATATAAGCAGCTGCTTTTTGCCTGTACTGGGTCTCTCTGGTTAGACCAGATCTGAGCCTGGGAG
CTCTCTGGCTAACTAGGGAACCCACTGCTTAAGCCTCAATAAAGCTTGCCTTGAGTGCTTCAAGTAGTGT
GTGCCCGTCTGTTGTGTGACTCTGGTAACTAGAGATCCCTCAGACCCTTTTAGTCAGTGTGGAAAATCTC
TAGCAGTGGCGCCCGAACAGGGACTTGAAAGCGAAAGGGAAACCAGAGGAGCTCTCTCGACGCAGGACTC
GGCTTGCTGAAGCGCGCACGGCAAGAGGCGAGGGGCGGCGACTGGTGAGTACGCCAAAAATTTTGACTAG
CGGAGGCTAGAAGGAGAGAGATGGGTGCGAGAGCGTCAGTATTAAGCGGGGGAGAATTAGATCGCGATGG
GAAAAAATTCGGTTAAGGCCAGGGGGAAAGAAAAAATATAAATTAAAACATATAGTATGGGCAAGCAGGG
AGCTAGAACGATTCGCAGTTAATCCTGGCCTGTTAGAAACATCAGAAGGCTGTAGACAAATACTGGGACA
GCTACAACCATCCCTTCAGACAGGATCAGAAGAACTTAGATCATTATATAATACAGTAGCAACCCTCTAT
TGTGTGCATCAAAGGATAGAGATAAAAGACACCAAGGAAGCTTTAGACAAGATAGAGGAAGAGCAAAACA
AAAGTAAGACCACCGCACAGCAAGCGGCCGCTGATCTTCAGACCTGGAGGAGGAGATATGAGGGACAATT
GGAGAAGTGAATTATATAAATATAAAGTAGTAAAAATTGAACCATTAGGAGTAGCACCCACCAAGGCAAA
GAGAAGAGTGGTGCAGAGAGAAAAAAGAGCAGTGGGAATAGGAGCTTTGTTCCTTGGGTTCTTGGGAGCA
GCAGGAAGCACTATGGGCGCAGCGTCAATGACGCTGACGGTACAGGCCAGACAATTATTGTCTGGTATAG
TGCAGCAGCAGAACAATTTGCTGAGGGCTATTGAGGCGCAACAGCATCTGTTGCAACTCACAGTCTGGGG
CATCAAGCAGCTCCAGGCAAGAATCCTGGCTGTGGAAAGATACCTAAAGGATCAACAGCTCCTGGGGATT
TGGGGTTGCTCTGGAAAACTCATTTGCACCACTGCTGTGCCTTGGAATGCTAGTTGGAGTAATAAATCTC
TGGAACAGATTTGGAATCACACGACCTGGATGGAGTGGGACAGAGAAATTAACAATTACACAAGCTTAAT
ACACTCCTTAATTGAAGAATCGCAAAACCAGCAAGAAAAGAATGAACAAGAATTATTGGAATTAGATAAA
TGGGCAAGTTTGTGGAATTGGTTTAACATAACAAATTGGCTGTGGTATATAAAATTATTCATAATGATAG
TAGGAGGCTTGGTAGGTTTAAGAATAGTTTTTGCTGTACTTTCTATAGTGAATAGAGTTAGGCAGGGATA
TTCACCATTATCGTTTCAGACCCACCTCCCAACCCCGAGGGGACCCGACAGGCCCGAAGGAATAGAAGAA
GAAGGTGGAGAGAGAGACAGAGACAGATCCATTCGATTAGTGAACGGATCTCGACGGTATCGATGTCGAC
GATAAGCTTTGCAAAGATGGATAAAGTTTTAAACAGAGAGGAATCTTTGCAGCTAATGGACCTTCTAGGT
CTTGAAAGGAGTGGGAATTGGCTCCGGTGCCCGTCAGTGGGCAGAGCGCACATCGCCCACAGTCCCCGAG
AAGTTGGGGGGAGGGGTCGGCAATTGAACCGGTGCCTAGAGAAGGTGGCGCGGGGTAAACTGGGAAAGTG
ATGTCGTGTACTGGCTCCGCCTTTTTCCCGAGGGTGGGGGAGAACCGTATATAAGTGCAGTAGTCGCCGT
GAACGTTCTTTTTCGCAACGGGTTTGCCGCCAGAACACAGGTAAGTGCCGTGTGTGGTTCCCGCGGGCCT
GGCCTCTTTACGGGTTATGGCCCTTGCGTGCCTTGAATTACTTCCACTGGCTGCAGTACGTGATTCTTGA
TCCCGAGCTTCGGGTTGGAAGTGGGTGGGAGAGTTCGAGGCCTTGCGCTTAAGGAGCCCCTTCGCCTCGT
GCTTGAGTTGAGGCCTGGCCTGGGCGCTGGGGCCGCCGCGTGCGAATCTGGTGGCACCTTCGCGCCTGTC
TCGCTGCTTTCGATAAGTCTCTAGCCATTTAAAATTTTTGATGACCTGCTGCGACGCTTTTTTTCTGGCA
AGATAGTCTTGTAAATGCGGGCCAAGATCTGCACACTGGTATTTCGGTTTTTGGGGCCGCGGGCGGCGAC
GGGGCCCGTGCGTCCCAGCGCACATGTTCGGCGAGGCGGGGCCTGCGAGCGCGGCCACCGAGAATCGGAC
GGGGGTAGTCTCAAGCTGGCCGGCCTGCTCTGGTGCCTGGCCTCGCGCCGCCGTGTATCGCCCCGCCCTG
GGCGGCAAGGCTGGCCCGGTCGGCACCAGTTGCGTGAGCGGAAAGATGGCCGCTTCCCGGCCCTGCTGCA
GGGAGCTCAAAATGGAGGACGCGGCGCTCGGGAGAGCGGGCGGGTGAGTCACCCACACAAAGGAAAAGGG
CCTTTCCGTCCTCAGCCGTCGCTTCATGTGACTCCACGGAGTACCGGGCGCCGTCCAGGCACCTCGATTA
GTTCTCGAGCTTTTGGAGTACGTCGTCTTTAGGTTGGGGGGAGGGGTTTTATGCGATGGAGTTTCCCCAC
ACTGAGTGGGTGGAGACTGAAGTTAGGCCAGCTTGGCACTTGATGTAATTCTCCTTGGAATTTGCCCTTT
TTGAGTTTGGATCTTGGTTCATTCTCAAGCCTCAGACAGTGGTTCAAAGTTTTTTTCTTCCATTTCAGGT
GTCGTGAGGAATTTCGACATTTAAATTTAATTAATCTCGACGGTATCGGTTAACTTTTAAAAGAAAAGGG
GGGATTGGGGGGTACAGTGCAGGGGAAAGAATAGTAGACATAATAGCAACAGACATACAAACTAAAGAAT
TACAAAAACAAATTACAAAAATTCAAAATTTTCCGATCACGAGACTAGCCTCGAGGTTTAAACTACGGGA
TCTACGCGTCCATGGCTAGATTAGATAAAAGTAAAGTGATTAACAGCGCATTAGAGCTGCTTAATGAGGT
CGGAATCGAAGGTTTAACAACCCGTAAACTCGCCCAGAAGCTAGGTGTAGAGCAGCCTACATTGTATTGG
CATGTAAAAAATAAGCGGGCTTTGCTCGACGCCTTAGCCATTGAGATGTTAGATAGGCACCATACTCACT
TTTGCCCTTTAGAAGGGGAAAGCTGGCAAGATTTTTTACGTAATAACGCTAAAAGTTTTAGATGTGCTTT
ACTAAGTCATCGCGATGGAGCAAAAGTACATTTAGGTACACGGCCTACAGAAAAACAGTATGAAACTCTC
GAAAATCAATTAGCCTTTTTATGCCAACAAGGTTTTTCACTAGAGAATGCATTATATGCACTCAGCGCTG
TGGGGCATTTTACTTTAGGTTGCGTATTGGAAGATCAAGAGCATCAAGTCGCTAAAGAAGAAAGGGAAAC
ACCTACTACTGATAGTATGCCGCCATTATTACGACAAGCTATCGAATTATTTGATCACCAAGGTGCAGAG
CCAGCCTTCTTATTCGGCCTTGAATTGATCATATGCGGATTAGAAAAACAACTTAAATGTGAAAGTGGGT
CGCCAAAAAAGAAGAGAAAGGTCGACGGCGGTGGTGCTTTGTCTCCTCAGCACTCTGCTGTCACTCAAGG
AAGTATCATCAAGAACAAGGAGGGCATGGATGCTAAGTCACTAACTGCCTGGTCCCGGACACTGGTGACC
TTCAAGGATGTATTTGTGGACTTCACCAGGGAGGAGTGGAAGCTGCTGGACACTGCTCAGCAGATCGTGT
ACAGAAATGTGATGCTGGAGAACTATAAGAACCTGGTTTCCTTGGGTTATCAGCTTACTAAGCCAGATGT
GATCCTCCGGTTGGAGAAGGGAGAAGAGCCCTGGCTGGTGGAGAGAGAAATTCACCAAGAGACCCATCCT
GATTCAGAGACTGCATTTGAAATCAAATCATCAGTTTAACCCGGGTATACTAGTCATATGATAATCAACC
TCTGGATTACAAAATTTGTGAAAGATTGACTGGTATTCTTAACTATGTTGCTCCTTTTACGCTATGTGGA
TACGCTGCTTTAATGCCTTTGTATCATGCTATTGCTTCCCGTATGGCTTTCATTTTCTCCTCCTTGTATA
AATCCTGGTTGCTGTCTCTTTATGAGGAGTTGTGGCCCGTTGTCAGGCAACGTGGCGTGGTGTGCACTGT
GTTTGCTGACGCAACCCCCACTGGTTGGGGCATTGCCACCACCTGTCAGCTCCTTTCCGGGACTTTCGCT
TTCCCCCTCCCTATTGCCACGGCGGAACTCATCGCCGCCTGCCTTGCCCGCTGCTGGACAGGGGCTCGGC
TGTTGGGCACTGACAATTCCGTGGTGTTGTCGGGGAAGCTGACGTCCTTTCCATGGCTGCTCGCCTGTGT
TGCCACCTGGATTCTGCGCGGGACGTCCTTCTGCTACGTCCCTTCGGCCCTCAATCCAGCGGACCTTCCT
TCCCGCGGCCTGCTGCCGGCTCTGCGGCCTCTTCCGCGTCTTCGCCTTCGCCCTCAGACGAGTCGGATCT
CCCTTTGGGCCGCCTCCCCGCATCGGTACGTATGGCCAGGTACCTTTAAGACCAATGACTTACAAGGCAG
CTGTAGATCTTAGCCACTTTTTAAAAGAAAAGGGGGGACTGGAAGGGCTAATTCACTCCCAACGAAGACA
AGATGGGATCAATTCACCATGGGAATAACTTCGTATAGCATACATTATACGAAGTTATGCTGCTTTTTGC
TTGTACTGGGTCTCTCTGGTTAGACCAGATCTGAGCCTGGGAGCTCTCTGGCTAACTAGGGAACCCACTG
CTTAAGCCTCAATAAAGCTTGCCTTGAGTGCTTCAAGTAGTGTGTGCCCGTCTGTTGTGTGACTCTGGTA
ACTAGAGATCCCTCAGACCCTTTTAGTCAGTGTGGAAAATCTCTAGCAGCATCTAGAATTAATTCCGTGT
ATTCTATAGTGTCACCTAAATCGTATGTGTATGATACATAAGGTTATGTATTAATTGTAGCCGCGTTCTA
ACGACAATATGTACAAGCCTAATTGTGTAGCATCTGGCTTACTGAAGCAGACCCTATCATCTCTCTCGTA
AACTGCCGTCAGAGTCGGTTTGGTTGGACGAACCTTCTGAGTTTCTGGTAACGCCGTCCCGCACCCGGAA
ATGGTCAGCGAACCAATCAGCAGGGTCATCGCTAGCCAGATCCTCTACGCCGGACGCATCGTGGCCGGCA
TCACCGGCGCCACAGGTGCGGTTGCTGGCGCCTATATCGCCGACATCACCGATGGGGAAGATCGGGCTCG
CCACTTCGGGCTCATGAGCGCTTGTTTCGGCGTGGGTATGGTGGCAGGCCCCGTGGCCGGGGGACTGTTG
GGCGCCATCTCCTTGCATGCACCATTCCTTGCGGCGGCGGTGCTCAACGGCCTCAACCTACTACTGGGCT
GCTTCCTAATGCAGGAGTCGCATAAGGGAGAGCGTCGAATGGTGCACTCTCAGTACAATCTGCTCTGATG
CCGCATAGTTAAGCCAGCCCCGACACCCGCCAACACCCGCTGACGCGCCCTGACGGGCTTGTCTGCTCCC
GGCATCCGCTTACAGACAAGCTGTGACCGTCTCCGGGAGCTGCATGTGTCAGAGGTTTTCACCGTCATCA
CCGAAACGCGCGAGACGAAAGGGCCTCGTGATACGCCTATTTTTATAGGTTAATGTCATGATAATAATGG
TTTCTTAGACGTCAGGTGGCACTTTTCGGGGAAATGTGCGCGGAACCCCTATTTGTTTATTTTTCTAAAT
ACATTCAAATATGTATCCGCTCATGAGACAATAACCCTGATAAATGCTTCAATAATATTGAAAAAGGAAG
AGTATGAGTATTCAACATTTCCGTGTCGCCCTTATTCCCTTTTTTGCGGCATTTTGCCTTCCTGTTTTTG
CTCACCCAGAAACGCTGGTGAAAGTAAAAGATGCTGAAGATCAGTTGGGTGCACGAGTGGGTTACATCGA
ACTGGATCTCAACAGCGGTAAGATCCTTGAGAGTTTTCGCCCCGAAGAACGTTTTCCAATGATGAGCACT
TTTAAAGTTCTGCTATGTGGCGCGGTATTATCCCGTATTGACGCCGGGCAAGAGCAACTCGGTCGCCGCA
TACACTATTCTCAGAATGACTTGGTTGAGTACTCACCAGTCACAGAAAAGCATCTTACGGATGGCATGAC
AGTAAGAGAATTATGCAGTGCTGCCATAACCATGAGTGATAACACTGCGGCCAACTTACTTCTGACAACG
ATCGGAGGACCGAAGGAGCTAACCGCTTTTTTGCACAACATGGGGGATCATGTAACTCGCCTTGATCGTT
GGGAACCGGAGCTGAATGAAGCCATACCAAACGACGAGCGTGACACCACGATGCCTGTAGCAATGGCAAC
AACGTTGCGCAAACTATTAACTGGCGAACTACTTACTCTAGCTTCCCGGCAACAATTAATAGACTGGATG
GAGGCGGATAAAGTTGCAGGACCACTTCTGCGCTCGGCCCTTCCGGCTGGCTGGTTTATTGCTGATAAAT
CTGGAGCCGGTGAGCGTGGGTCTCGCGGTATCATTGCAGCACTGGGGCCAGATGGTAAGCCCTCCCGTAT
CGTAGTTATCTACACGACGGGGAGTCAGGCAACTATGGATGAACGAAATAGACAGATCGCTGAGATAGGT
GCCTCACTGATTAAGCATTGGTAACTGTCAGACCAAGTTTACTCATATATACTTTAGATTGATTTAAAAC
TTCATTTTTAATTTAAAAGGATCTAGGTGAAGATCCTTTTTGATAATCTCATGACCAAAATCCCTTAACG
TGAGTTTTCGTTCCACTGAGCGTCAGACCCCGTAGAAAAGATCAAAGGATCTTCTTGAGATCCTTTTTTT
CTGCGCGTAATCTGCTGCTTGCAAACAAAAAAACCACCGCTACCAGCGGTGGTTTGTTTGCCGGATCAAG
AGCTACCAACTCTTTTTCCGAAGGTAACTGGCTTCAGCAGAGCGCAGATACCAAATACTGTCCTTCTAGT
GTAGCCGTAGTTAGGCCACCACTTCAAGAACTCTGTAGCACCGCCTACATACCTCGCTCTGCTAATCCTG
TTACCAGTGGCTGCTGCCAGTGGCGATAAGTCGTGTCTTACCGGGTTGGACTCAAGACGATAGTTACCGG
ATAAGGCGCAGCGGTCGGGCTGAACGGGGGGTTCGTGCACACAGCCCAGCTTGGAGCGAACGACCTACAC
CGAACTGAGATACCTACAGCGTGAGCATTGAGAAAGCGCCACGCTTCCCGAAGGGAGAAAGGCGGACAGG
TATCCGGTAAGCGGCAGGGTCGGAACAGGAGAGCGCACGAGGGAGCTTCCAGGGGGAAACGCCTGGTATC
TTTATAGTCCTGTCGGGTTTCGCCACCTCTGACTTGAGCGTCGATTTTTGTGATGCTCGTCAGGGGGGCG
GAGCCTATGGAAAAACGCCAGCAACGCGGCCTTTTTACGGTTCCTGGCCTTTTGCTGGCCTTTTGCTCAC
ATGTTCTTTCCTGCGTTATCCCCTGATTCTGTGGATAACCGTATTACCGCCTTTGAGTGAGCTGATACCG
CTCGCCGCAGCCGAACGACCGAGCGCAGCGAGTCAGTGAGCGAGGAAGCGGAAGAGCGCCCAATACGCAA
ACCGCCTCTCCCCGCGCGTTGGCCGATTCATTAATGCAGCTGTGGAATGTGTGTCAGTTAGGGTGTGGAA
AGTCCCCAGGCTCCCCAGCAGGCAGAAGTATGCAAAGCATGCATCTCAATTAGTCAGCAACCAGGTGTGG
AAAGTCCCCAGGCTCCCCAGCAGGCAGAAGTATGCAAAGCATGCATCTCAATTAGTCAGCAACCATAGTC
CCGCCCCTAACTCCGCCCATCCCGCCCCTAACTCCGCCCAGTTCCGCCCATTCTCCGCCCCATGGCTGAC
TAATTTTTTTTATTTATGCAGAGGCCGAGGCCGCCTCGGCCTCTGAGCTATTCCAGAAGTAGTGAGGAGG
CTTTTTTGGAGGCCTAGGCTTTTGCAAAAAGCTTGGACACAAGACAGGCTTGCGAGATATGTTTGAGAAT
ACCACTTTATCCCGCGTCAGGGAGAGGCAGTGCGTAAAAAGACGCGGACTCATGTGAAATACTGGTTTTT
AGTGCGCCAGATCTCTATAATCTCGCGCAACCTATTTTCCCCTCGAACACTTTTTAAGCCGTAGATAAAC
AGGCTGGGACACTTCACATGAGCGAAAAATACATCGTCACCTGGGACATGTTGCAGATCCATGCACGTAA
ACTCGCAAGCCGACTGATGCCTTCTGAACAATGGAAAGGCATTATTGCCGTAAGCCGTGGCGGTCTGTAC
CGGGTGCGTTACTGGCGCGTGAACTGGGTATTCGTCATGTCGATACCGTTTGTATTTCCAGCTACGATCA
CGACAACCAGCGCGAGCTTAAAGTGCTGAAACGCGCAGAAGGCGATGGCGAAGGCTTCATCGTTATTGAT
GACCTGGTGGATACCGGTGGTACTGCGGTTGCGATTCGTGAAATGTATCCAAAAGCGCACTTTGTCACCA
TCTTCGCAAAACCGGCTGGTCGTCCGCTGGTTGATGACTATGTTGTTGATATCCCGCAAGATACCTGGAT
TGAACAGCCGTGGGATATGGGCGTCGTATTCGTCCCGCCAATCTCCGGTCGCTAATCTTTTCAACGCCTG
GCACTGCCGGGCGTTGTTCTTTTTAACTTCAGGCGGGTTACAATAGTTTCCAGTAAGTATTCTGGAGGCT
GCATCCATGACACAGGCAAACCTGAGCGAAACCCTGTTCAAACCCCGCTTTAAACATCCTGAAACCTCGA
CGCTAGTCCGCCGCTTTAATCACGGCGCACAACCGCCTGTGCAGTCGGCCCTTGATGGTAAAACCATCCC
TCACTGGTATCGCATGATTAACCGTCTGATGTGGATCTGGCGCGGCATTGACCCACGCGAAATCCTCGAC
GTCCAGGCACGTATTGTGATGAGCGATGCCGAACGTACCGACGATGATTTATACGATACGGTGATTGGCT
ACCGTGGCGGCAACTGGATTTATGAGTGGGCCCCGGATCTTTGTGAAGGAACCTTACTTCTGTGGTGTGA
CATAATTGGACAAACTACCTACAGAGATTTAAAGCTCTAAGGTAAATATAAAATTTTTAAGTGTATAATG
TGTTAAACTACTGATTCTAATTGTTTGTGTATTTTAGATTCCAACCTATGGAACTGATGAATGGGAGCAG
TGGTGGAATGCCTTTAATGAGGAAAACCTGTTTTGCTCAGAAGAAATGCCATCTAGTGATGATGAGGCTA
CTGCTGACTCTCAACATTCTACTCCTCCAAAAAAGAAGAGAAAGGTAGAAGACCCCAAGGACTTTCCTTC
AGAATTGCTAAGTTTTTTGAGTCATGCTGTGTTTAGTAATAGAACTCTTGCTTGCTTTGCTATTTACACC
ACAAAGGAAAAAGCTGCACTGCTATACAAGAAAATTATGGAAAAATATTCTGTAACCTTTATAAGTAGGC
ATAACAGTTATAATCATAACATACTGTTTTTTCTTACTCCACACAGGCATAGAGTGTCTGCTATTAATAA
CTATGCTCAAAAATTGTGTACCTTTAGCTTTTTAATTTGTAAAGGGGTTAATAAGGAATATTTGATGTAT
AGTGCCTTGACTAGAGATCATAATCAGCCATACCACATTTGTAGAGGTTTTACTTGCTTTAAAAAACCTC
CCACACCTCCCCCTGAACCTGAAACATAAAATGAATGCAATTGTTGTTGTTAACTTGTTTATTGCAGCTT
ATAATGGTTACAAATAAAGCAATAGCATCACAAATTTCACAAATAAAGCATTTTTTTCACTGCATTCTAG
TTGTGGTTTGTCCAAACTCATCAATGTATCTTATCATGTCTGGATCAACTGGATAACTCAAGCTAACCAA
AATCATCCCAAACTTCCCACCCCATACCCTATTACCACTGCCAATTACCTAGTGGTTTCATTTACTCTAA
ACCTGTGATTCCTCTGAATTATTTTCATTTTAAAGAAATTGTATTTGTTAAATATGTACTACAAACTTAG
TAG
Features (pLannotate 1.2.2; 36 found; start..end, strand, type, name):
      1..330     +  CDS            nef (fragment): NEF_HV1BR - Experimental evidence at protein level: Swiss-Prot protein existence level 1. Extracellular Nef protein targets CD4(+) T-lymphocytes for apoptosis by interacting with CXCR4 surface receptors (PubMed:14990729). From Human immunodeficiency virus type 1 group M subtype B (isolate BRU/LAI) (HIV-1).
    378..635     +  LTR            5' LTR (truncated): truncated 5' long terminal repeat (LTR) from HIV-1
    682..807     +  misc_feature   HIV-1 Ψ: packaging signal of human immunodeficiency virus type 1
    791..1154    +  CDS            HIV-1 gag (fragment): gag protein from human immunodeficiency virus 1; gag
   1300..1533    +  misc_feature   RRE: The Rev response element (RRE) of HIV-1 allows for Rev-dependent mRNA export from the nucleus to the cytoplasm.
   1910..2010    +  CDS            Rev (fragment): human immunodeficiency virus 1 (HIV-1) Rev protein; rev; enhances nuclear export of unspliced and incompletely spliced viral mRNAs
   2047..2113    +  CDS            small t antigen (fragment): SV40 (simian virus 40) small t antigen
   2139..2350    +  promoter       EF-1α core promoter: core promoter for human elongation factor EF-1α
   2351..2459    +  intron         EF-1α intron A (fragment): intron upstream of the start codon of human EF-1α
   3085..3288    +  intron         EF-1α intron A: truncated intron upstream of the start codon of human EF-1α
   3345..3462    +  misc_feature   cPPT/CTS: central polypurine tract and central termination sequence of HIV-1
   3516..4131    +  CDS            TetR (fragment): tetracycline repressor TetR; tetR from transposon Tn10; TetR binds to the tetracycline operator tetO to inhibit transcription. This inhibition can be relieved by adding tetracycline or doxycycline.
   4133..4152    +  CDS            SV40 NLS (fragment): nuclear localization signal of SV40 (simian virus 40) large T antigen
   4256..4450    +  CDS            KRAB: Krüppel-associated box (KRAB) transcriptional repression domain from the human zinc finger protein ZNF10 (Margolin et al., 1994)
   4543..5131    +  misc_feature   WPRE: woodchuck hepatitis virus posttranscriptional regulatory element
   5199..5218    +  misc_feature   cPPT/CTS (fragment): central polypurine tract and central termination sequence of HIV-1
   5220..5254    +  LTR            3' LTR (ΔU3) (fragment): self-inactivating 3' long terminal repeat (LTR) from HIV-1
   5275..5308    +  protein_bind   loxP: Cre-mediated recombination occurs in the 8-bp core sequence (GCATACAT). Cre recombinase
   5328..5508    +  LTR            5' LTR (truncated): truncated 5' long terminal repeat (LTR) from HIV-1
   5533..5551    -  promoter       SP6 promoter: promoter for bacteriophage SP6 RNA polymerase
   5779..6058    +  CDS            TcR (fragment): tetracycline efflux protein; tet; confers resistance to tetracycline
   6059..6107    -  misc_feature   bom (fragment): basis of mobility region from pBR322
   6209..6244    -  CDS            rop (fragment): Rop protein, which maintains plasmids at low copy number; rop
   6339..6443    +  promoter       AmpR promoter: bla
   6444..7304    +  CDS            AmpR: β-lactamase; bla; confers resistance to ampicillin, carbenicillin, and related antibiotics
   7475..8063    +  rep_origin     ori: high-copy-number ColE1/pMB1/pBR322/pUC origin of replication
   8246..8302    +  CDS            lacI (fragment): lac repressor; lacI; The lac repressor binds to the lac operator to inhibit transcription in E. coli. This inhibition can be relieved by adding lactose or isopropyl-β-D-thiogalactopyranoside (IPTG).
   8309..8638    +  promoter       SV40 promoter: SV40 enhancer and early promoter
   8838..8957    +  CDS            gpt (fragment): XGPT_ECOLI - Also known as gpp, gxu. Experimental evidence at protein level: Swiss-Prot protein existence level 1. Purine salvage pathway enzyme that catalyzes the transfer of the ribosyl-5-phosphate group from 5-phospho-alpha-D-ribose 1- diphosphate (PRPP) to the N9 position of the 6-oxopurines guanine and xanthine to form the corresponding ribonucleotides GMP (guanosine 5'- monophosphate) and XMP (xanthosine 5'-monophosphate), with the release of PPi. To a lesser extent, also acts on hypoxanthine (PubMed:9100006, PubMed:3886014). Does not ribophosphorylate adenine (PubMed:3886014). From Esch
   8957..9292    +  CDS            gpt (fragment): XGPT_ECOLI - Also known as gpp, gxu. Experimental evidence at protein level: Swiss-Prot protein existence level 1. Purine salvage pathway enzyme that catalyzes the transfer of the ribosyl-5-phosphate group from 5-phospho-alpha-D-ribose 1- diphosphate (PRPP) to the N9 position of the 6-oxopurines guanine and xanthine to form the corresponding ribonucleotides GMP (guanosine 5'- monophosphate) and XMP (xanthosine 5'-monophosphate), with the release of PPi. To a lesser extent, also acts on hypoxanthine (PubMed:9100006, PubMed:3886014). Does not ribophosphorylate adenine (PubMed:3886014). From Esch
   9387..9692    +  CDS            frsA (fragment): FRSA_ECOLI - Also known as yafA. Experimental evidence at protein level: Swiss-Prot protein existence level 1. Catalyzes the hydrolysis of esters (PubMed:15808744). Displays esterase activity toward pNP-butyrate (PubMed:15808744). May stimulate mixed-acid fermentation by acting as a fermentation/respiration switch that down-regulates respiration and up- regulates fermentation rates (PubMed:15169777). From Escherichia coli (strain K12).
   9696..9770    +  CDS            small t antigen (fragment): SV40 (simian virus 40) small t antigen
   9772..9837    +  intron         small t intron: SV40 (simian virus 40) small t antigen intron
   9967..9987    +  CDS            SV40 NLS: nuclear localization signal of SV40 (simian virus 40) large T antigen
  10306..10389   +  CDS            large T antigen (fragment): large T antigen from SV40 (simian virus 40)
  10412..10546   +  polyA_signal   SV40 poly(A) signal: SV40 polyadenylation signal
