[The description below was written by a language model from this plasmid's Addgene catalogue record and pLannotate feature annotations shown in this document.]
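Description:
pLV-tTRKRAB is a 10.7 kb HIV-1-derived lentiviral transfer vector that delivers a constitutively expressed TetR-KRAB transrepressor to mammalian cells. It is maintained in E. coli through a high-copy ColE1/pUC-type origin and an ampicillin resistance gene. The repeated LTR sequences make it prone to rearrangement, so recombination-deficient strains are recommended. The backbone outside the viral region also carries pBR322 remnants and an SV40 promoter–gpt–SV40 poly(A) cassette, apparently inherited from an older parental plasmid. The depositor notes that the full sequence is approximate and not fully verified.

The annotated viral region contains a 5' LTR, the Ψ packaging signal with a gag fragment, and the RRE for Rev-dependent export of the genomic RNA. Downstream, an EF-1α promoter with intron sequence and a cPPT/CTS element precede the open reading frame. This frame encodes Tn10 TetR joined through an SV40 nuclear localization signal to the KRAB repression domain of human ZNF10. It is followed by a WPRE to enhance transcript expression, and then by a self-inactivating ΔU3 3' LTR. That LTR holds a loxP site, which is copied to both ends of the provirus during reverse transcription and so should permit Cre-mediated excision of the integrated cassette.

The vector is one half of an older two-vector system for drug-controlled RNA interference. Target cells are cotransduced with it and with pLVTH or pLVTHM, which supply the siRNA-expressing component. In general terms, tTR-KRAB binds tetO sequences and silences nearby promoters, and doxycycline or tetracycline releases it to allow expression. The depositor states that this system has been superseded by an all-in-one vector design.
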