Addgene plasmid #12249: pLV-tTRKRAB
Depositing lab: Didier Trono. Depositing organization: Swiss Federal Institute of Technology (EPFL). Publication: Conditional suppression of cellular genes: lentivirus vector-mediated drug-inducible RNA interference. Wiznerowicz M, Trono D. J Virol. 2003 Aug . 77(16):8957-61. 10.1128/JVI.77.16.8957-8951.2003 PubMed 12885912.
Backbone
  Vector backbone: pLV-tTRKRAB
  Backbone size w/o insert (bp): 10713
  Vector type: Mammalian Expression, Lentiviral, RNAi, Cre/Lox
Growth in bacteria
  Bacterial resistance: Ampicillin, 100 μg/mL
  Growth temperature: 37°C
  Growth strain: Stbl3
  Growth instructions: Use Stbl3 or HB101 to reduce chance of recombination. Grow at 37C
  Copy number: High Copy
Gene/Insert
  Gene/Insert name: TetR-KRAB fusion
  Cloning method: Restriction Enzyme
  Sequencing primers: 5′ See map
Terms and licenses: Academic/Nonprofit Terms; Industry Terms: Not Available to Industry
Depositor comments: Older, double-copy vector system for conditional expression of siRNA. Has been replaced by the all-in-one vector system from Trono/Aebischer lab (e.g. see Addgene plasmid 11643). For conditional expression of siRNA, the target cells need to be cotransduced with both pLVTH/pLVTHM and pLV-tTRKRAB/pLV-tTRKRAB-Red to achieve conditional expression of siRNA. Please note that the full sequence for this plasmid is approximated and not fully verified. Please visit the Trono lab http://tronolab.epfl.ch for cloning strategies, protocols, publications, and more.
How to cite: pLV-tTRKRAB was a gift from Didier Trono (Addgene plasmid # 12249 ; http://n2t.net/addgene:12249 ; RRID:Addgene_12249)
