>Addgene plasmid #12249 | pLV-tTRKRAB | addgene partial sequence | sequence record 18781 | SP6 5'-ATTTAGGTGACACTATAG-3'
GGATCTCTAGTTACCAGAGTCACACAACAGACGGGCACACACTACTTGAAGCACTCAAGGCAAGCTTTAT
TGAGGCTTAAGCAGTGGGTTCCCTAGTTAGCCAGAGAGCTCCCAGGCTCAGATCTGGTCTAACCAGAGAG
ACCCAGTACAAGCAAAAAGCAGCATAACTTCGTATAATGTATGCTATACGAAGTTATTCCCATGGTGAAT
TGATCCCATCTTGTCTTCGTTGGGAGTGAATTAGCCCTTCCAGTCCCCCCTTTTCTTTTAAAAAGTGGCT
AAGATCTACAGCTGCCTTGTAAGTCATTGGTCTTAAAGGTACCTGGCCATACGTACCGATGCGGGGAGGC
GGCCCAAAGGGAGATCCGACTCGTCTGAGGGCGAAGGCGAAGACGCGGAAGAGGCCGCAGAGCCGGCAGC
AGGCCGCGGGAAGGAAGGTCCGCTGGATTGAGGGCCGAAGGGACGTAGCAGAAGGACGTCCCGCGCAGAA
TCCAGGTGGCAACACAGGCGAGCAGCCATGGAAAGGACGTCAGCTTCCCCGACAACACCACGGAATTGTC
AGTGCCCAACAGCCGAGCCCCTGTCCAGCAGCGGGCAAGGCAGGCGGCGATGAGTTCCG
